Addgene plasmid #104257: pHH0103 APBB2 WW domain
Purpose: Bacterial expression of WW domain from APBB2
Depositing lab: Sachdev Sidhu & Marius Sudol. Depositing organization: National University of Singapore.
Backbone
  Vector backbone: pHH0103
  Vector type: Bacterial Expression
Growth in bacteria
  Bacterial resistance: Ampicillin, 100 μg/mL
  Growth temperature: 37°C
  Growth strain: DH5alpha
  Copy number: Unknown
Gene/Insert
  Gene/Insert name: APBB2 WW domain
  Species: H. sapiens (human)
  Insert size (bp): 183
  Mutation: codon optimized for expression in bacteria
  Entrez Gene: APBB2 (a.k.a. FE65L, FE65L1)
  Promoter: tac
  Tag / fusion protein: GST (N terminal on backbone)
  Cloning method: Restriction Enzyme; 5′ cloning site SfiI (unknown if destroyed); 3′ cloning site NotI (unknown if destroyed)
  Sequencing primers: 5′ pGEX-5'
Terms and licenses: Academic/Nonprofit Terms; Industry Terms: Not Available to Industry
Depositor comments: Amino acid sequence: Linker - ENLYFQGRRASV(gagctc) and WW domain - TDPDLPPGWKRVSDIAGTYYWHIPTGTTQWERPVSIPAD
How to cite: pHH0103 APBB2 WW domain was a gift from Sachdev Sidhu & Marius Sudol (Addgene plasmid # 104257 ; http://n2t.net/addgene:104257 ; RRID:Addgene_104257)
