[The description below was written by a language model from this plasmid's Addgene catalogue record and pLannotate feature annotations shown in this document.]
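Description:
pHH0103 APBB2 WW domain is a 6,888 nt bacterial expression plasmid built on the pHH0103 backbone for producing the WW domain of human APBB2 (also called FE65L or FE65L1) as a GST fusion protein in E. coli. It replicates through a ColE1/pMB1-type origin and is selected with ampicillin via the β-lactamase gene and its native promoter. An f1 phage origin is also present, inserted within what remains of the rop gene, along with the pBR322 bom region. The backbone appears to descend from a phagemid display vector. Downstream of the insert lie an fd terminator, two fragments of M13 gene III, and remnants of the tetracycline resistance gene and its promoter. These sit after the terminator and are not described in the record as part of the expressed product.

Expression is driven by the hybrid tac promoter followed by a lac operator, and the plasmid carries its own lacI gene under the lacIq promoter, so transcription is repressed until induced with IPTG. The annotated reading frame begins with a 6xHis tag, followed by Schistosoma japonicum glutathione S-transferase, and then the APBB2 fragment. The depositor notes a linker between GST and the domain whose sequence resembles a TEV protease recognition site, although the record does not label it as one. The 183 bp insert was codon optimized for bacteria and cloned between SfiI and NotI sites. The His and GST tags allow affinity purification or immobilization of the domain. The record states only bacterial expression as the purpose and does not specify any downstream application.
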