Features (pLannotate 1.2.2; 21 found; start..end, strand, type, name):
      1..29      +  promoter       tac promoter: strong E. coli promoter; hybrid between the trp and lac UV5 promoters
     37..53      +  protein_bind   lac operator: The lac repressor binds to the lac operator to inhibit transcription in E. coli. This inhibition can be relieved by adding lactose or isopropyl-β-D-thiogalactopyranoside (IPTG). lac repressor encoded by lacI
    138..155     +  CDS            6xHis: 6xHis affinity tag
    171..824     +  CDS            GST26_SCHJA: Experimental evidence at protein level: Swiss-Prot protein existence level 1. GST isoenzymes appear to play a central role in the parasite detoxification system. Other functions are also suspected including a role in increasing the solubility of haematin in the parasite gut. From Schistosoma japonicum (Blood fluke).
    948..1064    +  CDS            APBB2 (fragment): APBB2_HUMAN - Also known as FE65L, FE65L1. Experimental evidence at protein level: Swiss-Prot protein existence level 1. May modulate the internalization of amyloid-beta precursor protein. From Homo sapiens (Human).
   1083..1130    +  terminator     fd terminator (sequence withheld): central terminator from bacteriophage fd (Otsuka and Kunisawa, 1982)
   1135..1347    +  CDS            M13 gene III (fragment) (sequence partly withheld): pIII; III; minor coat protein
   1362..1832    +  CDS            M13 gene III (fragment) (sequence partly withheld): pIII; III; minor coat protein
   1854..1924    +  CDS            TcR (fragment): tetracycline efflux protein; tet; confers resistance to tetracycline
   2166..2546    -  CDS            YPB1_ECOLX: Protein predicted: Swiss-Prot protein existence level 4. From Escherichia coli.
   2563..2714    +  CDS            rop (fragment): Rop protein, which maintains plasmids at low copy number; rop
   2750..3178    -  rep_origin     f1 ori (sequence partly withheld): f1 bacteriophage origin of replication; arrow indicates direction of (+) strand synthesis
   3187..3226    +  CDS            rop (fragment): Rop protein, which maintains plasmids at low copy number; rop
   3328..3468    +  misc_feature   bom: basis of mobility region from pBR322
   3654..4241    -  rep_origin     ori: high-copy-number ColE1/pMB1/pBR322/pUC origin of replication
   4412..5272    -  CDS            AmpR: β-lactamase; bla; confers resistance to ampicillin, carbenicillin, and related antibiotics
   5273..5377    -  promoter       AmpR promoter: bla
   5486..5563    +  promoter       lacIq promoter: lacI (mutant); In the lacIq allele, a single base change in the promoter boosts expression of the lacI gene about 10-fold.
   5564..6646    +  CDS            lacI: lac repressor; lacI; The lac repressor binds to the lac operator to inhibit transcription in E. coli. This inhibition can be relieved by adding lactose or isopropyl-β-D-thiogalactopyranoside (IPTG).
   6659..6680    +  protein_bind   CAP binding site: CAP binding activates transcription in the presence of cAMP. E. coli catabolite activator protein
   6699..6716    +  promoter       tet promoter (fragment): E. coli promoter for tetracycline efflux protein gene
>Addgene plasmid #104257 | pHH0103 APBB2 WW domain | addgene full sequence | sequence record 201510 | Addgene NGS Result
TTGACAATTAATCATCGGCTCGTATAATGTGTGGAATTGTGAGCGGATAACAATTTCACACAGGAAACAG
CCAGTCCGTTTAGGTGTTTTCACGAGCACTTCACCAACAAGGACCATAGATTATGAAAATCGAAGAACAC
CATCACCATCACCATTCCAGCGGTAAGCTTATGTCCCCTATACTAGGTTATTGGAAAATTAAGGGCCTTG
TGCAACCCACTCGACTTCTTTTGGAATATCTTGAAGAAAAATATGAAGAGCATTTGTATGAGCGCGATGA
AGGTGATAAATGGCGAAACAAAAAGTTTGAATTGGGTTTGGAGTTTCCCAATCTTCCTTATTATATTGAT
GGTGATGTTAAATTAACACAGTCTATGGCCATCATACGTTATATAGCTGACAAGCACAACATGTTGGGTG
GTTGTCCAAAAGAGCGTGCAGAGATTTCAATGCTTGAAGGAGCGGTTTTGGATATTAGATACGGTGTTTC
GAGAATTGCATATAGTAAAGACTTTGAAACTCTCAAAGTTGATTTTCTTAGCAAGCTACCTGAAATGCTG
AAAATGTTCGAAGATCGTTTATGTCATAAAACATATTTAAATGGTGATCATGTAACCCATCCTGACTTCA
TGTTGTATGACGCTCTTGATGTTGTTTTATACATGGACCCAATGTGCCTGGATGCGTTCCCAAAATTAGT
TTGTTTTAAAAAACGTATTGAAGCTATCCCACAAATTGATAAGTACTTGAAATCCAGCAAGTATATAGCA
TGGCCTTTGCAGGGCTGGCAAGCCACGTTTGGTGGTGGCGACCATCCTCCAAAATCGGATCTGGAAGTTC
TGTTCCAGGGGCCCCTGTCCAGCGGTCTGGTTCCGCGTGGTTCCGGTACCGCGGCCCAGCCGGCCGAAAA
TCTGTACTTCCAAGGTCGTCGTGCCTCTGTGGAGCTCACCGACCCGGATCTGCCGCCGGGTTGGAAACGT
GTTAGCGACATTGCTGGCACCTATTATTGGCATATTCCGACGGGTACGACGCAGTGGGAACGTCCTGTGA
GCATTCCGGCGGATTAGGCGGCCGCATA
[142 nt withheld, positions 1079-1220]
C
[98 nt withheld, positions 1222-1319]
AGTTTGTACTGGTGACGAAACTCAGTGTCTAGCTAGAGTGGC
[149 nt withheld, positions 1362-1510]
T
[41 nt withheld, positions 1512-1552]
T
[62 nt withheld, positions 1554-1615]
A
[35 nt withheld, positions 1617-1651]
CCTCCCTCAATCGGTTGAATGTCGCCCTTTTGTCTTTGGCGCTGGTAAACCATATGAA
[86 nt withheld, positions 1710-1795]
T
[54 nt withheld, positions 1797-1850]
CTAGCGCCGCCCTATACCTTGTCTGCCTCCCCGCGTTGCGTCGCGGTGCATGGAGCCGGGCCACCTCGAC
CTGAATGGAAGCCGGCGGCACCTCGCTAACGGATTCACCACTCCAAGAATTGGAGCCAATCAATTCTTGC
GGAGAACTGTGAATGCGCAAACCAACCCTTGGCAGAACATATCCATCGCGTCCGCCATCTCCAGCAGCCG
CACGCGGCGCATCTCGGGCAGCGTTGGGTCCTGGCCACGGGTGCGCATGATCGTGCTCCTGTCGTTGAGG
ACCCGGCTAGGCTGGCGGGGTTGCCTTACTGGTTAGCAGAATGAATCACCGATACGCGAGCGAACGTGAA
GCGACTGCTGCTGCAAAACGTCTGCGACCTGAGCAACAACATGAATGGTCTTCGGTTTCCGTGTTTCGTA
AAGTCTGGAAACGCGGAAGTCAGCGCCCTGCACCATTATGTTCCGGATCTGCATCGCAGGATGCTGCTGG
CTACCCTGTGGAACACCTACATCTGTATTAACGAAGCGCTGGCATTGACCCTGAGTGATTTTTCTCTGGT
CCCGCCGCATCCATACCGCCAGTTGTTTACCCTCACAACGTTCCAGTAACCGGGCATGTTCATCATCAGT
AACCCGTATCGTGAGCATCCTCTCTCGTTTCATCGGTATCATTACCCCCATGAACAGAAATCCCCCTTAC
ACGGAGGCATCAGTGACCAAACAGGAAAAAACCGCCCTTAACATGGCCCGCTTTATCAGAAGCCAGACAT
TAACGCTTCTGGAGAAACTCAACGAGCTGGACGCGGATGAACAGGCAGACATCTGTGAATCGCTTCACGA
CCACGCTGATGAGCTTTACCGCAGGATCCGCGAAATTGTAAGCGTTAATATTTTGTTAAAATTCGCGTTA
AATTTTTGTTAAATCAGCTCATTTTTTAACCAATAGGCCGAAATCGGCAAAATCCCTTATAAATCAAAAG
AATAGACCGAGATAGGGT
[37 nt withheld, positions 2849-2885]
AAAGAACGTGGACTCCAACGTCAAAGG
[49 nt withheld, positions 2913-2961]
T
[91 nt withheld, positions 2963-3053]
G
[124 nt withheld, positions 3055-3178]
CGCGGATCCTGCCTCGCGCGTTTCGGTGATGACGGTGAAAACCTCTGACACATGCAGCTCCCGGAGACGG
TCACAGCTTGTCTGTAAGCGGATGCCGGGAGCAGACAAGCCCGTCAGGGCGCGTCAGCGGGTGTTGGCGG
GTGTCGGGGCGCAGCCATGACCCAGTCACGTAGCGATAGCGGAGTGTATACTGGCTTAACTATGCGGCAT
CAGAGCAGATTGTACTGAGAGTGCACCATATGCGGTGTGAAATACCGCACAGATGCGTAAGGAGAAAATA
CCGCATCAGGCGCTCTTCCGCTTCCTCGCTCACTGACTCGCTGCGCTCGGTCGTTCGGCTGCGGCGAGCG
GTATCAGCTCACTCAAAGGCGGTAATACGGTTATCCACAGAATCAGGGGATAACGCAGGAAAGAACATGT
GAGCAAAAGGCCAGCAAAAGGCCAGGAACCGTAAAAAGGCCGCGTTGCTGGCGTTTTTCCATAGGCTCCG
CCCCCCTGACGAGCATCACAAAAATCGACGCTCAAGTCAGAGGTGGCGAAACCCGACAGGACTATAAAGA
TACCAGGGTTTCCCCCTGGAAGCTCCCTCGTGCGCTCTCCTGTTCCGACCCTGCCGCTTACCGGATACCT
GTCCGCCTTTCTCCCTTCGGGAAGCGTGGCGCTTTCTCATAGCTCACGCTGTAGGTATCTCAGTTCGGTG
TAGGTCGTTCGCTCCAAGCTGGGCTGTGTGCACGAACCCCCCGTTCAGCCCGACCGCTGCGCCTTATCCG
GTAACTATCGTCTTGAGTCCAACCCGGTAAGACACGACTTATCGCCACTGGCAGCAGCCACTGGTAACAG
GATTAGCAGAGCGAGGTATGTAGGCGGTGCTACAGAGTTCTTGAAGTGGTGGCCTAACTACGGCTACACT
AGAAGGACAGTATTTGGTATCTGCGCTCTGCTGAAGCCAGTTACCTTCGGAAAAAGAGTTGGTAGCTCTT
GATCCGGCAAACAAACCACCGCTGGTAGCGGTGGTTTTTTTGTTTGCAAGCAGCAGATTACGCGCAGAAA
AAAAGGATCTCAAGAAGATCCTTTGATCTTTTCTACGGGGTCTGACGCTCAGTGGAACGAAAACTCACGT
TAAGGGATTTTGGTCATGAGATTATCAAAAAGGATCTTCACCTAGATCCTTTTAAATTAAAAATGAAGTT
TTAAATCAATCTAAAGTATATATGAGTAAACTTGGTCTGACAGTTACCAATGCTTAATCAGTGAGGCACC
TATCTCAGCGATCTGTCTATTTCGTTCATCCATAGTTGCCTGACTCCCCGTCGTGTAGATAACTACGATA
CGGGAGGGCTTACCATCTGGCCCCAGTGCTGCAATGATACCGCGAGACCCACGCTCACCGGCTCCAGATT
TATCAGCAATAAACCAGCCAGCCGGAAGGGCCGAGCGCAGAAGTGGTCCTGCAACTTTATCCGCCTCCAT
CCAGTCTATTAATTGTTGCCGGGAAGCTAGAGTAAGTAGTTCGCCAGTTAATAGTTTGCGCAACGTTGTT
GCCATTGCTGCAGGCATCGTGGTGTCACGCTCGTCGTTTGGTATGGCTTCATTCAGCTCCGGTTCCCAAC
GATCAAGGCGAGTTACATGATCCCCCATGTTGTGCAAAAAAGCGGTTAGCTCCTTCGGTCCTCCGATCGT
TGTCAGAAGTAAGTTGGCCGCAGTGTTATCACTCATGGTTATGGCAGCACTGCATAATTCTCTTACTGTC
ATGCCATCCGTAAGATGCTTTTCTGTGACTGGTGAGTACTCAACCAAGTCATTCTGAGAATAGTGTATGC
GGCGACCGAGTTGCTCTTGCCCGGCGTCAACACGGGATAATACCGCGCCACATAGCAGAACTTTAAAAGT
GCTCATCATTGGAAAACGTTCTTCGGGGCGAAAACTCTCAAGGATCTTACCGCTGTTGAGATCCAGTTCG
ATGTAACCCACTCGTGCACCCAACTGATCTTCAGCATCTTTTACTTTCACCAGCGTTTCTGGGTGAGCAA
AAACAGGAAGGCAAAATGCCGCAAAAAAGGGAATAAGGGCGACACGGAAATGTTGAATACTCATACTCTT
CCTTTTTCAATATTATTGAAGCATTTATCAGGGTTATTGTCTCATGAGCGGATACATATTTGAATGTATT
TAGAAAAATAAACAAATAGGGGTTCCGCGCACATTTCCCCGAAAAGTGCCACCTGACGTCTAAGAAACCA
TTATTATCATGACATTAACCTATAAAAATAGGCGTATCACGAGGCCCTTTCGTCTTCAAGAATTCCCGAC
ACCATCGAATGGTGCAAAACCTTTCGCGGTATGGCATGATAGCGCCCGGAAGAGAGTCAATTCAGGGTGG
TGAATGTGAAACCAGTAACGTTATACGATGTCGCAGAGTATGCCGGTGTCTCTTATCAGACCGTTTCCCG
CGTGGTGAACCAGGCCAGCCACGTTTCTGCGAAAACGCGGGAAAAAGTGGAAGCGGCGATGGCGGAGCTG
AATTACATTCCCAACCGCGTGGCACAACAACTGGCGGGCAAACAGTCGTTGCTGATTGGCGTTGCCACCT
CCAGTCTGGCCCTGCACGCGCCGTCGCAAATTGTCGCGGCGATTAAATCTCGCGCCGATCAACTGGGTGC
CAGCGTGGTGGTGTCGATGGTAGAACGAAGCGGCGTCGAAGCCTGTAAAGCGGCGGTGCACAATCTTCTC
GCGCAACGCGTCAGTGGGCTGATCATTAACTATCCGCTGGATGACCAGGATGCCATTGCTGTGGAAGCTG
CCTGCACTAATGTTCCGGCGTTATTTCTTGATGTCTCTGACCAGACACCCATCAACAGTATTATTTTCTC
CCATGAAGACGGTACGCGACTGGGCGTGGAGCATCTGGTCGCATTGGGTCACCAGCAAATCGCGCTGTTA
GCGGGCCCATTAAGTTCTGTCTCGGCGCGTCTGCGTCTGGCTGGCTGGCATAAATATCTCACTCGCAATC
AAATTCAGCCGATAGCGGAACGGGAAGGCGACTGGAGTGCCATGTCCGGTTTTCAACAAACCATGCAAAT
GCTGAATGAGGGCATCGTTCCCACTGCGATGCTGGTTGCCAACGATCAGATGGCGCTGGGCGCAATGCGC
GCCATTACCGAGTCCGGGCTGCGCGTTGGTGCGGATATCTCGGTAGTGGGATACGACGATACCGAAGACA
GCTCATGTTATATCCCGCCGTTAACCACCATCAAACAGGATTTTCGCCTGCTGGGGCAAACCAGCGTGGA
CCGCTTGCTGCAACTCTCTCAGGGCCAGGCGGTGAAGGGCAATCAGCTGTTGCCCGTCTCACTGGTGAAA
AGAAAAACCACCCTGGCGCCCAATACGCAAACCGCCTCTCCCCGCGCGTTGGCCGATTCATTAATGCAGC
TGGCACGACAGGTTTCCCGACTGGAAAGCGGGCAGTGAGCGCAACGCAATTAATGTAAGTTAGCTCACTC
ATTAGGCACAATTCTCATGTTTGACAGCTTATCATCGACTGCACGGTGCACCAATGCTTCTGGCGTCAGG
CAGCCATCGGAAGCTGTGGTATGGCTGTGCAGGTCGTAAATCACTGCATAATTCGTGTCGCTCAAGGCGC
ACTCCCGTTCTGGATAATGTTTTTTGCGCCGACATCATAACGGTTCTGGCAAATATTCTGAAATGAGCTG
