>Addgene plasmid #104257 | pHH0103 APBB2 WW domain | depositor partial sequence | sequence record 197409 | WW domain with linker
GGCCCAGCCGGCCGAAAATCTGTACTTCCAAGGTCGTCGTGCCTCTGTGGAGCTCACCGACCCGGATCTG
CCGCCGGGTTGGAAACGTGTTAGCGACATTGCTGGCACCTATTATTGGCATATTCCGACGGGTACGACGC
AGTGGGAACGTCCTGTGAGCATTCCGGCGGATTAGGCGGCCGC
